>Addgene plasmid #195821 | pENTR223-BVRF1 | addgene full sequence | sequence record 384861 | Addgene NGS Result
CTTTCCTGCGTTATCCCCTGATTCTGTGGATAACCGTATTACCGCCTTTGAGTGAGCTGATACCGCTCGC
CGCAGCCGAACGACCGAGCGCAGCGAGTCAGTGAGCGAGGAAGCGGAAGAGCGCCCAATACGCAAACCGC
CTCTCCCCGCGCGTTGGCCGATTCATTAATGCAGCTGGCACGACAGGTTTCCCGACTGGAAAGCGGGCAG
TGAGCGCAACGCAATTAATACGCGTACCGCTAGCCAGGAAGAGTTTGTAGAAACGCAAAAAGGCCATCCG
TCAGGATGGCCTTCTGCTTAGTTTGATGCCTGGCAGTTTATGGCGGGCGTCCTGCCCGCCACCCTCCGGG
CCGTTGCTTCACAACGTTCAAATCCGCTCCCGGCGGATTTGTCCTACTCAGGAGAGCGTTCACCGACAAA
CAACAGATAAAACGAAAGGCCCAGTCTTCCGACTGAGCCTTTCGTTTTATTTGATGCCTGGCAGTTCCCT
ACTCTCGCGTTAACGCTAGCATGGATGTTTTCCCAGTCACGACGTTGTAAAACGACGGCCAGTCTTAAGC
TCGGGCCCCAAATAATGATTTTATTTTGACTGATAGTGACCTGTTCGTTGCAACAAATTGATGAGCAATG
CTTTTTTATAATGCCAACTTTGTACAAAAAAGTTGGCATGGCGCTCTCCGGGCACGTCTTGATAGACCCC
GCCCGACTGCCCAGGGACACAGGCCCCGAACTCATGTGGGCCCCAAGCCTTCGCAACTCACTGCGCGTGT
CCCCCGAAGCGCTCGAGCTGGCAGAGCGGGAGGCCGAAAGGGCCAGGTCGGAGCGGTGGGACAGGTGTGC
CCAGGTGCTCAAAAATAGGCTGCTCCGCGTGGAGCTGGACGGCATCATGCGTGACCACCTGGCCAGGGCG
GAGGAGATCCGCCAGGACCTGGATGCTGTAGTGGCCTTCTCTGATGGCCTGGAGAGCATGCAGGTCAGGT
CCCCCTCCACGGGAGGGCGCTCTGCGCCAGCCCCGCCCTCCCCATCCCCAGCCCAGCCGTTCACTCGGCT
CACCGGGAACGCCCAGTATGCAGTCTCAATCTCTCCCACGGACCCCCCTCTGATGGTGGCCGGCAGCCTG
GCTCAAACGCTGCTTGGTAATCTGTACGGGAACATCAACCAGTGGGTACCGTCCTTCGGACCCTGGTACA
GGACCATGTCGGCTAATGCCATGCAGCGGCGCGTGTTCCCTAAGCAGCTGAGGGGCAACCTGAACTTTAC
CAACTCCGTCTCCCTAAAGCTGATGACAGAAGTGGTGGCGGTGCTTGAGGGCACCACCCAGGACTTTTTC
TCAGACGTCAGGCACCTGCCAGACCTCCAGGCTGCCCTGATCCTCTCGGTGGCCTACCTGCTACTCCAGG
GGGGCTCCTCACACCAGCAGCGCCCCCTCCCTGCCTCACGGGAAGAGCTGCTGGAGCTGGGCCCGGAGAG
CCTAGAGAAAATCATCGCCGACCTCAAGGCCAAGTCACCCGGCGGAAATTTTATGATTTTAACAAGCGGA
AACAAGGAAGCGCGCCAGTCAATAGCCCCTCTCAACCGACAGGCGGCATATCCACCCGGCACATTCGCGG
ACAATAAGATTTACAACCTGTTTGTGGGAGCGGGACTACTGCCCACGACGGCCGCGCTGAACGTGCCCGG
GGCGGCGGGTCGGGACCGGGACCTGGTGTACCGGATCGCCAACCAGATCTTTGGGGAGGATGTGCCCCCC
TTCTCATCTCACCAGTGGAACCTGCGCGTAGGTTTAGCCGCACTCGAGGCCCTGATGCTCGTCTACACGC
TCTGCGAGACCGCCAACCTGGCCGAGGCGGCCACCCGGCGTCTACACCTATCGTCCCTGCTCCCCCAGGC
AATGCAGCGGCGCAAGCCTGCCATGGCGTCAGCTGGTATGCCGGGCGCCTATCCAGTCCAGACGCTTTTC
CGCCACGGGGAGCTCTTCCGCTTCATCTGGGCCCACTACGTGAGGCCCACGGTGGCGGCAGACCCCCAGG
CCTCCATCAGCTCTCTTTTCCCCGGGCTGGTTTTGCTGGCCCTGGAGCTGAAGTTGATGGATGGGCAGGC
TCCCTCCCATTATGCCATAAACCTGACCGGACAAAAGTTTGACACCCTCTTTGAGATTATCAACCAGAAG
CTTTTATTTCACGACCCGGCTGCCATGCTGGCGGCGCGCACACAGCTGCGTCTAGCCTTCGAGGACGGCG
TCGGTGTTGCCCTGGGGCGCCCCTCGCCCATGCTTGCGGCGCGGGAGATCCTGGAGCGTCAGTTCTCAGC
CTCGGATGACTACGACCGGCTGTACTTCCTGACGCTGGGCTACCTGGCCTCCCCGGTGGCCCCAAGCCCA
ACTTTCTTGTACAAAGTTGGCATTATAAGAAAGCATTGCTTATCAATTTGTTGCAACGAACAGGTCACTA
TCAGTCAAAATAAAATCATTATTTGCCATCCAGCTGATATCCCCTATAGTGAGTCGTATTACATGGTCAT
AGCTGTTTCCTGGCAGCTCTGGCCCGTGTCTCAAAATCTCTGATGTTACATTGCACAAGATAAAAATATA
TCATCATGCCTCCTCTAGACCAGCCAGGACAGAAATGCCTCGACTTCGCTGCTACCCAAGGTTGCCGGGT
GACGCACACCGTGGAAACGGATGAAGGCACGAACCCAGTGGACATAAGCCTGTTCGGTTCGTAAGCTGTA
ATGCAAGTAGCGTATGCGCTCACGCAACTGGTCCAGAACCTTGACCGAACGCAGCGGTGGTAACGGCGCA
GTGGCGGTTTTCATGGCTTGTTATGACTGTTTTTTTGGGGTACAGTCTATGCCTCGGGCATCCAAGCAGC
AAGCGCGTTACGCCGTGGGTCGATGTTTGATGTTATGGAGCAGCAACGATGTTACGCAGCAGGGCAGTCG
CCCTAAAACAAAGTTAAACATTATGAGGGAAGCGGTGATCGCCGAAGTATCGACTCAACTATCAGAGGTA
GTTGGCGTCATCGAGCGCCATCTCGAACCGACGTTGCTGGCCGTACATTTGTACGGCTCCGCAGTGGATG
GCGGCCTGAAGCCACACAGTGATATTGATTTGCTGGTTACGGTGACCGTAAGGCTTGATGAAACAACGCG
GCGAGCTTTGATCAACGACCTTTTGGAAACTTCGGCTTCCCCTGGAGAGAGCGAGATTCTCCGCGCTGTA
GAAGTCACCATTGTTGTGCACGACGACATCATTCCGTGGCGTTATCCAGCTAAGCGCGAACTGCAATTTG
GAGAATGGCAGCGCAATGACATTCTTGCAGGTATCTTCGAGCCAGCCACGATCGACATTGATCTGGCTAT
CTTGCTGACAAAAGCAAGAGAACATAGCGTTGCCTTGGTAGGTCCAGCGGCGGAGGAACTCTTTGATCCG
GTTCCTGAACAGGATCTATTTGAGGCGCTAAATGAAACCTTAACGCTATGGAACTCGCCGCCCGACTGGG
CTGGCGATGAGCGAAATGTAGTGCTTACGTTGTCCCGCATTTGGTACAGCGCAGTAACCGGCAAAATCGC
GCCGAAGGATGTCGCTGCCGACTGGGCAATGGAGCGCCTGCCGGCCCAGTATCAGCCCGTCATACTTGAA
GCTAGACAGGCTTATCTTGGACAAGAAGAAGATCGCTTGGCCTCGCGCGCAGATCAGTTGGAAGAATTTG
TCCACTACGTGAAAGGCGAGATCACCAAGGTAGTCGGCAAATAACCCTCGAGCCACCCATGACCAAAATC
CCTTAACGTGAGTTACGCGTCGTTCCACTGAGCGTCAGACCCCGTAGAAAAGATCAAAGGATCTTCTTGA
GATCCTTTTTTTCTGCGCGTAATCTGCTGCTTGCAAACAAAAAAACCACCGCTACCAGCGGTGGTTTGTT
TGCCGGATCAAGAGCTACCAACTCTTTTTCCGAAGGTAACTGGCTTCAGCAGAGCGCAGATACCAAATAC
TGTTCTTCTAGTGTAGCCGTAGTTAGGCCACCACTTCAAGAACTCTGTAGCACCGCCTACATACCTCGCT
CTGCTAATCCTGTTACCAGTGGCTGCTGCCAGTGGCGATAAGTCGTGTCTTACCGGGTTGGACTCAAGAC
GATAGTTACCGGATAAGGCGCAGCGGTCGGGCTGAACGGGGGGTTCGTGCACACAGCCCAGCTTGGAGCG
AACGACCTACACCGAACTGAGATACCTACAGCGTGAGCTATGAGAAAGCGCCACGCTTCCCGAAGGGAGA
AAGGCGGACAGGTATCCGGTAAGCGGCAGGGTCGGAACAGGAGAGCGCACGAGGGAGCTTCCAGGGGGAA
ACGCCTGGTATCTTTATAGTCCTGTCGGGTTTCGCCACCTCTGACTTGAGCGTCGATTTTTGTGATGCTC
GTCAGGGGGGCGGAGCCTATGGAAAAACGCCAGCAACGCGGCCTTTTTACGGTTCCTGGCCTTTTGCTGG
CCTTTTGCTCACATGTT
Features (pLannotate 1.2.2; 12 found; start..end, strand, type, name):
    121..213     +  CDS            lacI (fragment): lac repressor; lacI; The lac repressor binds to the lac operator to inhibit transcription in E. coli. This inhibition can be relieved by adding lactose or isopropyl-β-D-thiogalactopyranoside (IPTG).
    268..295     -  terminator     rrnB T2 terminator: transcription terminator T2 from the E. coli rrnB gene
    427..470     +  terminator     rrnB T1 terminator: Escherichia coli rrnB; transcription terminator T1 from the E. coli rrnB gene
    517..553     -  CDS            lacZα (fragment): LacZα fragment of β-galactosidase; lacZ fragment
    570..665     +  protein_bind   attL3: mutant version of attL; recombination site for the Gateway® LR reaction LR Clonase™
    668..2377    +  CDS            CVC2: CVC2_EBVB9 - Experimental evidence at protein level: Swiss-Prot protein existence level 1. Capsid vertex-specific component that plays a role during viral DNA encapsidation, assuring correct genome cleavage and presumably stabilizing capsids that contain full-length viral genomes. Participates in the interaction between the capsid and the tegument through interaction with the large tegument protein/LTP. From Epstein-Barr virus (strain B95-8) (HHV-4) (Human herpesvirus 4).
   2377..2475    -  protein_bind   attL2: mutant version of attL; recombination site for the Gateway® LR reaction LR Clonase™
   2493..2511    -  promoter       T7 promoter: promoter for bacteriophage T7 RNA polymerase
   2701..2724    +  promoter       Pc promoter (fragment): intI1 (promoter lies within the coding sequence); class 1 integron promoter
   2900..2956    +  CDS            GmR (fragment): gentamycin acetyltransferase; aacC1; confers resistance to gentamycin
   2963..3754    +  CDS            SmR: aminoglycoside adenylyltransferase (Murphy, 1985); aadA; confers resistance to spectinomycin and streptomycin
   3847..4435    +  rep_origin     ori: high-copy-number ColE1/pMB1/pBR322/pUC origin of replication
