[The description below was written by a language model from this plasmid's Addgene catalogue record and pLannotate feature annotations shown in this document.]
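Description:
pENTR223-BVRF1 is a Gateway entry clone built on the pENTR223.1 backbone and carrying the Epstein-Barr virus open reading frame BVRF1. It is a small bacterial plasmid (the sequenced record is about 4.5 kb) maintained in E. coli through a high-copy ColE1/pUC-type origin and selected with spectinomycin. Resistance comes from the aadA aminoglycoside adenylyltransferase gene (SmR), which appears to be driven by an upstream class 1 integron Pc promoter fragment. Short fragments annotated as lacI, lacZα and a gentamicin resistance gene are backbone remnants rather than functional genes.

The insert is annotated as a roughly 1.7 kb coding sequence matching CVC2 of the EBV B95-8 strain. This capsid vertex-specific component participates in viral DNA encapsidation, helps stabilise capsids that contain full-length genomes, and links the capsid to the tegument by interacting with the large tegument protein. The ORF is flanked by two attL recombination sites, which the automated annotation labels attL3 upstream and attL2 downstream. These sites allow LR Clonase-mediated transfer of the ORF into attR-containing destination vectors. The rrnB T1 and T2 terminators lie upstream of the cassette and insulate it from read-through transcription. A T7 promoter sits just beyond the downstream att site, pointing back toward the insert in the antisense direction.

No promoter suited to expressing the protein and no epitope tags are annotated, which is consistent with an entry clone serving as a shuttle source rather than an expression construct. The clone comes from an EBV ORF collection associated with mapping virus-virus and virus-human protein interactions. It is typically recombined into destination vectors for uses such as interaction assays or expression studies.
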