Addgene plasmid #195821: pENTR223-BVRF1
Purpose: Gateway Entry Clone of Epstein-Barr virus BVRF1
Depositing lab: Eric Johannsen. Depositing organization: Brigham and Women's Hospital. Publication: Epstein-Barr virus and virus human protein interaction maps. Calderwood MA, Venkatesan K, Xing L, Chase MR, Vazquez A, Holthaus AM, Ewence AE, Li N, Hirozane-Kishikawa T, Hill DE, Vidal M, Kieff E, Johannsen E. Proc Natl Acad Sci U S A. 2007 May 1;104(18):7606-11. doi: 10.1073/pnas.0702332104. Epub 2007 Apr 19. PubMed 17446270.
Backbone
  Vector backbone: pENTR223.1
  Backbone manufacturer: Invitrogen
  Backbone size w/o insert (bp): 2875
  Vector type: Gateway Entry Vector
Growth in bacteria
  Bacterial resistance: Spectinomycin, 50 μg/mL
  Growth temperature: 37°C
  Growth strain: DH5alpha
  Copy number: High Copy
Gene/Insert
  Gene/Insert name: BVRF1
  Species: Epstein-Barr virus
  Cloning method: Gateway Cloning
Terms and licenses: Academic/Nonprofit Terms; Industry Terms: Not Available to Industry
How to cite: pENTR223-BVRF1 was a gift from Eric Johannsen (Addgene plasmid # 195821 ; http://n2t.net/addgene:195821 ; RRID:Addgene_195821)
